Addgene plasmid #63678: Ad-Flag-XBP1s
Purpose: Adenoviral vector for XBP1s expression
Depositing lab: Qingbo Xu & Lingfang Zeng. Depositing organization: King's College London. Publication: Sustained activation of XBP1 splicing leads to endothelial apoptosis and atherosclerosis development in response to disturbed flow. Zeng L, Zampetaki A, Margariti A, Pepe AE, Alam S, Martin D, Xiao Q, Wang W, Jin ZG, Cockerill G, Mori K, Li YS, Hu Y, Chien S, Xu Q. Proc Natl Acad Sci U S A. 2009 May 19;106(20):8326-31. doi: 10.1073/pnas.0903197106. Epub 2009 May 1. PubMed 19416856.
Backbone
  Vector backbone: pAdeno-X
  Backbone size w/o insert (bp): 33000
  Vector type: Mammalian Expression, Adenoviral
Growth in bacteria
  Bacterial resistance: Ampicillin, 100 μg/mL
  Growth temperature: 37°C
  Growth strain: NEB Stable
  Copy number: Low Copy
Gene/Insert
  Gene/Insert name: XBP1
  Species: H. sapiens (human)
  Mutation: spliced
  Entrez Gene: XBP1 (a.k.a. TREB-5, TREB5, XBP-1, XBP2)
  Tag / fusion protein: Flag (N terminal on backbone)
  Cloning method: Unknown
  Sequencing primers: 5′ Adeno-X Forward; 3′ Adeno-X Reverse
Terms and licenses: Academic/Nonprofit Terms; Industry Terms: Not Available to Industry
How to cite: Ad-Flag-XBP1s was a gift from Qingbo Xu & Lingfang Zeng (Addgene plasmid # 63678 ; http://n2t.net/addgene:63678 ; RRID:Addgene_63678)
