[The description below was written by a language model from this plasmid's Addgene catalogue record and pLannotate feature annotations shown in this document.]
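Description:
Ad-Flag-XBP1s is a recombinant adenoviral genome plasmid built on the pAdeno-X backbone (about 33 kb without insert; the sequenced record is 35 kb), intended for producing human adenovirus serotype 5-based particles that express the spliced, active form of human XBP1 in mammalian cells. In bacteria it is maintained through a ColE1/pUC-type origin and an ampicillin resistance gene. The catalogue lists it as low copy, which is common for very large plasmids. An f1 origin and remnants of a lac/lacZα cloning region with flanking T7 and SP6 promoters also lie in the bacterial segment, which sits between the two adenoviral inverted terminal repeats on the circular map.

The expression cassette occupies the position next to the left ITR and the Ad5 Ψ packaging signal, upstream of the gene for protein IX. No E1 features are annotated, as expected for an E1-replaced vector, although the record does not state the deletions explicitly. The cassette consists of the CMV immediate-early enhancer and promoter, an N-terminal FLAG tag, the XBP1 coding sequence and an SV40 polyadenylation signal. XBP1 is annotated as two slightly overlapping fragments, as would be expected if removal of the small unconventional intron shifts the reading frame to give XBP1s.

The rest of the construct carries the adenoviral genes for DNA replication (polymerase, pTP, DBP), packaging, VA RNAs, capsid and core proteins, fiber and E4. The ITRs and Ψ allow the genome to be replicated and encapsidated in a complementing packaging cell line. The resulting virus is used to overexpress FLAG-tagged XBP1s. The associated publication studied sustained XBP1 splicing in endothelial apoptosis and atherosclerosis.
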