Features (pLannotate 1.2.2; 50 found; start..end, strand, type, name):
      1..380     +  enhancer       CMV enhancer: human cytomegalovirus immediate early enhancer
    381..584     +  promoter       CMV promoter: human cytomegalovirus (CMV) immediate early promoter
    580..613     +  LTR            5' LTR (truncated) (fragment): truncated 5' long terminal repeat (LTR) from HIV-1
    629..647     +  promoter       T7 promoter: promoter for bacteriophage T7 RNA polymerase
    673..693     +  CDS            FLAG (fragment): FLAG® epitope tag, followed by an enterokinase cleavage site
    712..1209    +  CDS            XBP1 (fragment): XBP1_HUMAN - Also known as TREB5 From Homo sapiens (Human).
   1205..1468    +  CDS            XBP1 (fragment): XBP1_HUMAN - Also known as TREB5 From Homo sapiens (Human).
   1861..1890    -  misc_feature   MCS (fragment): pUC18/19 multiple cloning site
   1954..2035    +  polyA_signal   SV40 poly(A) signal: SV40 polyadenylation signal
   2217..2636    +  CDS            IX: CAP9_ADE05 - Experimental evidence at protein level: Swiss-Prot protein existence level 1. Structural component of the virion that acts as a cement protein on the capsid exterior and forms triskelion structures consisting of three molecules that stabilize three hexon trimers at the center of each icosahedral facet and fixes the peripentonal hexons. Dispensable for assembly. During virus entry, recruits the anterograde motor kinesin-1 to the capsid docked at the nuclear pore complex thereby subjecting the docked capsid to a pulling force. The resulting tension leads to capsid disruption, disper
   2723..3952    -  CDS            IVa2 (fragment): PKG1_ADEM1 - Protein inferred from homology: Swiss-Prot protein existence level 3. Component of the packaging machinery which encapsidates the viral DNA into preformed capsids and transcriptional activator of the viral major late promoter (MLP). Binds, along with packaging proteins 2 and 3, to the specific packaging sequence on the left end of viral genomic DNA and displays ATPase activity thereby providing the power stroke of the packaging machinery. The activity of packaging protein IVa2 is stimulated by protein 33K which acts as a terminase. May be the protein that pumps DNA into the capsid
   3808..6975    -  CDS            POL: DPOL_ADE05 - Experimental evidence at protein level: Swiss-Prot protein existence level 1. Eukaryotic-type DNA polymerase involved in viral genomic replication. DNA synthesis is protein primed, and acts in a strand displacement replication. Assembles in complex with viral pTP, DBP, host NFIA and host POU2F1/OCT1 on viral origin of replication. The polymerase covalently transfers dCMP onto pTP, thereby initiating complementary strand synthesis. From Human adenovirus C serotype 5 (HAdV-5) (Human adenovirus 5).
   7194..9197    -  CDS            PTP: TERM_ADE05 - Experimental evidence at protein level: Swiss-Prot protein existence level 1. Protein covalently bound to the viral DNA that acts as a primer for viral genomic replication by DNA strand displacement. Assembles on the viral origin of replication in an initiation complex with viral polymerase, DBP, host NFIA and host POU2F1/OCT1. During initiation, the polymerase covalently couples the first dCTP with Ser- 580 of pTP. The terminal protein stimulates the template activity over 20 fold compared to protein-free templates. Neo-synthesized viral genomes are linked to two preterminal prot
   9226..9382    +  ncRNA          VA: Accession: RF00102 - VA RNA
   9481..9638    +  ncRNA          VA: Accession: RF00102 - VA RNA
   9656..10900   +  CDS            L1: PKG3_ADE05 - Experimental evidence at protein level: Swiss-Prot protein existence level 1. Involved in viral genome packaging through its interaction with packaging proteins 1 and 2. After proteolytic cleavage by adenovirus protease, L1 52/55k protein is removed from the capsid during viral maturation. From Human adenovirus C serotype 5 (HAdV-5) (Human adenovirus 5).
  10924..12678   +  CDS            CAP3_ADE05: Experimental evidence at protein level: Swiss-Prot protein existence level 1. Structural component of the virion that acts as a cement protein on the capsid exterior and which mediates the interactions between the hexons, including the peripentonal hexons, and reaches all the way to the penton vertices. Two hexon linking proteins IIIa, one from each facet, stabilize the unique edge interface between a pair of facets. As the virus enters the host cell, hexon linking proteins IIIa are shed concomitant with virion acidification in the endosome. During virus assembly, seems to play a role in the s
  12763..14475   +  CDS            L2: CAPSP_ADE05 - Experimental evidence at protein level: Swiss-Prot protein existence level 1. Major capsid protein that self-associates to form penton base pentamers, each in the shape of a pentagon, situated at the 12 vertices of the pseudo T=25 capsid. Involved in virus secondary attachment to host cell after initial attachment by the fiber protein. Binds host integrin heterodimer ITGAV-ITGB5 (alphaV-beta5) thereby triggering clathrin-mediated endocytosis of virions. Mediates initial virus attachment to CXADR-negative cells. Binding to integrins ITGAV-ITGB5 also seems to induce macropinocytosi
  14485..15078   +  CDS            L2: NP_ADE02 - Experimental evidence at protein level: Swiss-Prot protein existence level 1. Plays a role in the inhibition of host immune response within the nucleus. Interacts with cellular nucleosomes and immobilizes the host immune danger signal HMGB1 on chromatin. In turn, prevents HMGB1 release out of the cell and thus decreases inflammation. Plays also a role in the wrapping and condensation of the viral DNA. May also promote viral genome import into the nucleus. From Human adenovirus C serotype 2 (HAdV-2) (Human adenovirus 2).
  15151..16254   +  CDS            L2: CORE5_ADE05 - Experimental evidence at protein level: Swiss-Prot protein existence level 1. Associates loosely with the viral DNA to form an outer shell around the nucleoprotein-DNA complex and links it with the capsid by binding the endosome lysis protein. Dissociates from the viral genome during entry. Might be involved in nuclear capsid assembly of the viral particles through its association with NPM1/nucleophosmin. From Human adenovirus C serotype 5 (HAdV-5) (Human adenovirus 5).
  16285..16524   +  CDS            COR10_ADE02: Experimental evidence at protein level: Swiss-Prot protein existence level 1. [Pre-core protein X]: Interacts with the viral DNA and aids in tightly condensing it within the capsid. Cleavage of pre-core protein X may serve to partially relax this structure within the mature virion prior to its entry into the nucleus. From Human adenovirus C serotype 2 (HAdV-2) (Human adenovirus 2).
  16610..17359   +  CDS            L3: CAP6_ADE05 - Experimental evidence at protein level: Swiss-Prot protein existence level 1. [Protease cofactor]: Cofactor that activates the viral protease. Binds to viral protease in a 1:1 ratio. From Human adenovirus C serotype 5 (HAdV-5) (Human adenovirus 5).
  17448..20303   +  CDS            L3 (sequence partly withheld): CAPSH_ADE05 - Experimental evidence at protein level: Swiss-Prot protein existence level 1. Major capsid protein that self-associates to form 240 hexon trimers, each in the shape of a hexagon, building most of the pseudo T=25 capsid. Assembled into trimeric units with the help of the chaperone shutoff protein. Transported by pre-protein VI to the nucleus where it associates with other structural proteins to form an empty capsid. Might be involved, through its interaction with host dyneins, in the intracellular microtubule-dependent transport of incoming viral capsid to the nucleus. From Human
  20339..20950   +  CDS            L3: PRO_ADE05 - Experimental evidence at transcript level: Swiss-Prot protein existence level 2. Cleaves viral precursor proteins (pTP, pIIIa, pVI, pVII, pVIII, and pX) inside newly assembled particles giving rise to mature virions. Protease complexed to its cofactor slides along the viral DNA to specifically locate and cleave the viral precursors. Mature virions have a weakened organization compared to the unmature virions, thereby facilitating subsequent uncoating. Without maturation, the particle lacks infectivity and is unable to uncoat. Late in adenovirus infection, in the cytoplasm, may part
  21052..22638   -  CDS            DBP: DNB2_ADE05 - Experimental evidence at protein level: Swiss-Prot protein existence level 1. Plays a role in the elongation phase of viral strand displacement replication by unwinding the template in an ATP- independent fashion, employing its capacity to form multimers. Also enhances the rate of initiation. Released from template upon second strand synthesis. Assembles in complex with viral pTP, viral pol, host NFIA and host POU2F1/OCT1 on viral origin of replication. Covers the whole ssDNA genome during synthesis. The complementary strand synthesis induces its relese from DNA template. May inhi
  22667..25087   +  CDS            L4: SHUT_ADE05 - Experimental evidence at protein level: Swiss-Prot protein existence level 1. Protein that inhibits host translation while promoting late viral translation by ribosome shunting. Blocks host cap-dependent translation by binding to eIF4G, displacing MKNK1 from cap initiation complexes and preventing EIF4E phosphorylation. Binds to the tripartite leader sequence of viral late mRNAs and recruits host eIF4G, PABPC1/poly-A binding protein and 40S ribosomes subunits on viral mRNAs, allowing ribosome shunting and efficient translation of late viral mRNAs even though conventional translati
  25300..25683   +  CDS            SF33K_ADE02 (fragment): Experimental evidence at protein level: Swiss-Prot protein existence level 1. Probably functions as the small terminase that is part of the molecular motor that translocates genomic DNA in empty capsid during DNA packaging. This motor is located at a unique vertex and comprises at least the IVa2 ATPase, the small terminase 33K and probably a portal. Forms a ring-like structure of about 17 nm in which genomic DNA is translocated into the capsid. Stimulates IVa2 ATPase activity in the presence of the viral genome. Once the DNA is packaged, the terminase detaches: the 33K protein is present in th
  25774..26454   +  CDS            L4: CAP8_ADE02 - Experimental evidence at protein level: Swiss-Prot protein existence level 1. [Hexon-linking protein-C]: Structural component of the virion that acts as a cement protein on the capsid interior and which glue the peripentonal hexons and group-of-nine hexons together. From Human adenovirus C serotype 2 (HAdV-2) (Human adenovirus 2).
  26508..28250   +  CDS            SPIKE_ADE05: Experimental evidence at protein level: Swiss-Prot protein existence level 1. Forms spikes that protrude from each vertex of the icosahedral capsid. Interacts with host coxsackievirus and adenovirus receptor CXADR located at the cell tight junctions to provide virion initial attachment to target cell. The fiber protein binds to CXADR with a higher affinity than CXADR binds to itself, thereby blocking the cell-cell adhesion function of CXADR dimers and leading to local disruption of the tight junction. Fiber protein present on neo- synthesized particles may thus disrupt the junctional integrity
  28383..28460   -  CDS            E417_ADE03: Protein predicted: Swiss-Prot protein existence level 4. From Human adenovirus B serotype 3 (HAdV-3) (Human adenovirus 3).
  28662..29543   -  CDS            E434_ADE02: Experimental evidence at protein level: Swiss-Prot protein existence level 1. Plays a major role to prevent cellular inhibition of viral genome replication by nuclear bodies. Assembles an SCF-like E3 ubiquitin ligase complex based on the cellular proteins ELOB, ELOC, CUL5 and RBX1, in cooperation with viral E1B-55K. This viral RING-type ligase ubiquitinates cellular substrates prior to proteasomal degradation: p53/TP53, LIG4, MRE11-RAD50-NBS1 (MRN) complex, ITGA3, DAXX and BLM. From Human adenovirus C serotype 2 (HAdV-2) (Human adenovirus 2).
  29822..30169   -  CDS            E411_ADE05: Experimental evidence at protein level: Swiss-Prot protein existence level 1. From Human adenovirus C serotype 5 (HAdV-5) (Human adenovirus 5).
  30169..30558   -  CDS            E4RF2_ADE02: Protein predicted: Swiss-Prot protein existence level 4. From Human adenovirus C serotype 2 (HAdV-2) (Human adenovirus 2).
  30609..30992   -  CDS            E4RF1_ADE02: Experimental evidence at protein level: Swiss-Prot protein existence level 1. May modulate tight-junctions functions of infected cells through interactions with PDZ proteins. E4 ORF1 has ben show for Adenovirus 9 to interact with protein involved in tight junction regulation. May play a role in mTOR activation by activating PI3- kinase, thus overriding cellular checkpoint for translation. From Human adenovirus C serotype 2 (HAdV-2) (Human adenovirus 2).
  31302..31404   -  repeat_region  ITR: inverted terminal repeat of human adenovirus serotype 5 inverted
  31484..31502   -  promoter       T7 promoter: promoter for bacteriophage T7 RNA polymerase
  31505..31662   +  CDS            lacZα (fragment): LacZα fragment of β-galactosidase; lacZ fragment
  31693..32121   -  rep_origin     f1 ori (sequence partly withheld): f1 bacteriophage origin of replication; arrow indicates direction of (+) strand synthesis
  32122..32173   -  misc_feature   bom (fragment): basis of mobility region from pBR322
  32200..32304   +  promoter       AmpR promoter: bla
  32305..33165   +  CDS            AmpR: β-lactamase; bla; confers resistance to ampicillin, carbenicillin, and related antibiotics
  33336..33924   +  rep_origin     ori: high-copy-number ColE1/pMB1/pBR322/pUC origin of replication
  34107..34199   +  CDS            lacI (fragment): lac repressor; lacI; The lac repressor binds to the lac operator to inhibit transcription in E. coli. This inhibition can be relieved by adding lactose or isopropyl-β-D-thiogalactopyranoside (IPTG).
  34212..34233   +  protein_bind   CAP binding site: CAP binding activates transcription in the presence of cAMP. E. coli catabolite activator protein
  34248..34278   +  promoter       lac promoter: promoter for the E. coli lac operon
  34282..34304   +  protein_bind   lac operator (fragment): The lac repressor binds to the lac operator to inhibit transcription in E. coli. This inhibition can be relieved by adding lactose or isopropyl-β-D-thiogalactopyranoside (IPTG). lac repressor encoded by lacI
  34344..34362   +  promoter       SP6 promoter: promoter for bacteriophage SP6 RNA polymerase
  34394..34496   +  repeat_region  ITR: inverted terminal repeat of human adenovirus serotype 5 inverted
  34584..34734   +  misc_signal    Ad5 Ψ: packaging signal for adenovirus serotype 5
  34794..34846   -  misc_feature   bom (fragment): basis of mobility region from pBR322
>Addgene plasmid #63678 | Ad-Flag-XBP1s | addgene full sequence | sequence record 360081 | Addgene NGS Result
GACATTGATTATTGACTAGTTATTAATAGTAATCAATTACGGGGTCATTAGTTCATAGCCCATATATGGA
GTTCCGCGTTACATAACTTACGGTAAATGGCCCGCCTGGCTGACCGCCCAACGACCCCCGCCCATTGACG
TCAATAATGACGTATGTTCCCATAGTAACGCCAATAGGGACTTTCCATTGACGTCAATGGGTGGAGTATT
TACGGTAAACTGCCCACTTGGCAGTACATCAAGTGTATCATATGCCAAGTACGCCCCCTATTGACGTCAA
TGACGGTAAATGGCCCGCCTGGCATTATGCCCAGTACATGACCTTATGGGACTTTCCTACTTGGCAGTAC
ATCTACGTATTAGTCATCGCTATTACCATGGTGATGCGGTTTTGGCAGTACATCAATGGGCGTGGATAGC
GGTTTGACTCACGGGGATTTCCAAGTCTCCACCCCATTGACGTCAATGGGAGTTTGTTTTGGCACCAAAA
TCAACGGGACTTTCCAAAATGTCGTAACAACTCCGCCCCATTGACGCAAATGGGCGGTAGGCGTGTACGG
TGGGAGGTCTATATAAGCAGAGCTCTCTGGCTAACTAGAGAACCCACTGCTTACTGGCTTATCGAAATTA
ATACGACTCACTATAGGGAGACCCAAGCTGGCTAGCATGGACTACAAGGACGACGATGACAAGGAATTCA
GATCTGGTACCCTGGTGGTGGTGGCAGCCGCGCCGAACCCGGCCGACGGGACCCCTAAAGTTCTGCTTCT
GTCGGGGCAGCCCGCCTCCGCCGCCGGAGCCCCGGCCGGCCAGGCCCTGCCGCTCATGGTGCCAGCCCAG
AGAGGGGCCAGCCCGGAGGCAGCGAGCGGGGGGCTGCCCCAGGCGCGCAAGCGACAGCGCCTCACGCACC
TGAGCCCCGAGGAGAAGGCGCTGAGGAGGAAACTGAAAAACAGAGTAGCAGCTCAGACTGCCAGAGATCG
AAAGAAGGCTCGAATGAGTGAGCTGGAACAGCAAGTGGTAGATTTAGAAGAAGAGAACCAAAAACTTTTG
CTAGAAAATCAGCTTTTACGAGAGAAAACTCATGGCCTTGTAGTTGAGAACCAGGAGTTAAGACAGCGCT
TGGGGATGGATGCCCTGGTTGCTGAAGAGGAGGCGGAAGCCAAGGGGAATGAAGTGAGGCCAGTGGCCGG
GTCTGCTGAGTCCGCAGCAGGTGCAGGCCCAGTTGTCACCCCTCCAGAACATCTCCCCATGGATTCTGGC
GGTATTGACTCTTCAGATTCAGAGTCTGATATCCTGTTGGGCATTCTGGACAACTTGGACCCAGTCATGT
TCTTCAAATGCCCTTCCCCAGAGCCTGCCAGCCTGGAGGAGCTCCCAGAGGTCTACCCAGAAGGACCCAG
TTCCTTACCAGCCTCCCTTTCTCTGTCAGTGGGGACGTCATCAGCCAAGCTGGAAGCCATTAATGAACTA
ATTCGTTTTGACCACATATATACCAAGCCCCTAGTCTTAGAGATACCCTCTGAGACAGAGAGCCAAGCTA
ATGTGGTAGTGAAAATCGAGGAAGCACCTCTCAGCCCCTCAGAGAATGATCACCCTGAATTCATTGTCTC
AGTGAAGGAAGAACCTGTAGAAGATGACCTCGTTCCGGAGCTGGGTATCTCAAATCTGCTTTCATCCAGC
CACTGCCCAAAGCCATCTTCCTGCCTACTGGATGCTTACAGTGACTGTGGATACGGGGGTTCCCTTTCCC
CATTCAGTGACATGTCCTCTCTGCTTGGTGTAAACCATTCTTGGGAGGACACTTTTGCCAATGAACTCTT
TCCCCAGCTGATTAGTGTCTAAGGAATGATCCAATACTGTAAGCTTGCATGCCTGCAGGTCGACTCTAGA
CTCGAGCGGCCGCCACTGTGCTGGATGATCCGAGCTCGGTACCAAGCTTAAGTAAGTGACTAGAACTTGT
TTATTGCAGCTTATAATGGTTACAAATAAAGCAATAGCATCACAAATTTCACAAATAAAGCATTTTTTTC
ACTGCATTCTAGTTGTGGTTTGTCCAAACTCATCTGCAGATCTGAATTCATCTATGTCGGGTGCGGAGAA
AGAGGTAATGAAATGGCATCGACTCGAAGATCTGGGCGTGGTTAAGGGTGGGAAAGAATATATAAGGTGG
GGGTCTTATGTAGTTTTGTATCTGTTTTGCAGCAGCCGCCGCCGCCATGAGCACCAACTCGTTTGATGGA
AGCATTGTGAGCTCATATTTGACAACGCGCATGCCCCCATGGGCCGGGGTGCGTCAGAATGTGATGGGCT
CCAGCATTGATGGTCGCCCCGTCCTGCCCGCAAACTCTACTACCTTGACCTACGAGACCGTGTCTGGAAC
GCCGTTGGAGACTGCAGCCTCCGCCGCCGCTTCAGCCGCTGCAGCCACCGCCCGCGGGATTGTGACTGAC
TTTGCTTTCCTGAGCCCGCTTGCAAGCAGTGCAGCTTCCCGTTCATCCGCCCGCGATGACAAGTTGACGG
CTCTTTTGGCACAATTGGATTCTTTGACCCGGGAACTTAATGTCGTTTCTCAGCAGCTGTTGGATCTGCG
CCAGCAGGTTTCTGCCCTGAAGGCTTCCTCCCCTCCCAATGCGGTTTAAAACATAAATAAAAAACCAGAC
TCTGTTTGGATTTGGATCAAGCAAGTGTCTTGCTGTCTTTATTTAGGGGTTTTGCGCGCGCGGTAGGCCC
GGGACCAGCGGTCTCGGTCGTTGAGGGTCCTGTGTATTTTTTCCAGGACGTGGTAAAGGTGACTCTGGAT
GTTCAGATACATGGGCATAAGCCCGTCTCTGGGGTGGAGGTAGCACCACTGCAGAGCTTCATGCTGCGGG
GTGGTGTTGTAGATGATCCAGTCGTAGCAGGAGCGCTGGGCGTGGTGCCTAAAAATGTCTTTCAGTAGCA
AGCTGATTGCCAGGGGCAGGCCCTTGGTGTAAGTGTTTACAAAGCGGTTAAGCTGGGATGGGTGCATACG
TGGGGATATGAGATGCATCTTGGACTGTATTTTTAGGTTGGCTATGTTCCCAGCCATATCCCTCCGGGGA
TTCATGTTGTGCAGAACCACCAGCACAGTGTATCCGGTGCACTTGGGAAATTTGTCATGTAGCTTAGAAG
GAAATGCGTGGAAGAACTTGGAGACGCCCTTGTGACCTCCAAGATTTTCCATGCATTCGTCCATAATGAT
GGCAATGGGCCCACGGGCGGCGGCCTGGGCGAAGATATTTCTGGGATCACTAACGTCATAGTTGTGTTCC
AGGATGAGATCGTCATAGGCCATTTTTACAAAGCGCGGGCGGAGGGTGCCAGACTGCGGTATAATGGTTC
CATCCGGCCCAGGGGCGTAGTTACCCTCACAGATTTGCATTTCCCACGCTTTGAGTTCAGATGGGGGGAT
CATGTCTACCTGCGGGGCGATGAAGAAAACGGTTTCCGGGGTAGGGGAGATCAGCTGGGAAGAAAGCAGG
TTCCTGAGCAGCTGCGACTTACCGCAGCCGGTGGGCCCGTAAATCACACCTATTACCGGCTGCAACTGGT
AGTTAAGAGAGCTGCAGCTGCCGTCATCCCTGAGCAGGGGGGCCACTTCGTTAAGCATGTCCCTGACTCG
CATGTTTTCCCTGACCAAATCCGCCAGAAGGCGCTCGCCGCCCAGCGATAGCAGTTCTTGCAAGGAAGCA
AAGTTTTTCAACGGTTTGAGACCGTCCGCCGTAGGCATGCTTTTGAGCGTTTGACCAAGCAGTTCCAGGC
GGTCCCACAGCTCGGTCACCTGCTCTACGGCATCTCGATCCAGCATATCTCCTCGTTTCGCGGGTTGGGG
CGGCTTTCGCTGTACGGCAGTAGTCGGTGCTCGTCCAGACGGGCCAGGGTCATGTCTTTCCACGGGCGCA
GGGTCCTCGTCAGCGTAGTCTGGGTCACGGTGAAGGGGTGCGCTCCGGGCTGCGCGCTGGCCAGGGTGCG
CTTGAGGCTGGTCCTGCTGGTGCTGAAGCGCTGCCGGTCTTCGCCCTGCGCGTCGGCCAGGTAGCATTTG
ACCATGGTGTCATAGTCCAGCCCCTCCGCGGCGTGGCCCTTGGCGCGCAGCTTGCCCTTGGAGGAGGCGC
CGCACGAGGGGCAGTGCAGACTTTTGAGGGCGTAGAGCTTGGGCGCGAGAAATACCGATTCCGGGGAGTA
GGCATCCGCGCCGCAGGCCCCGCAGACGGTCTCGCATTCCACGAGCCAGGTGAGCTCTGGCCGTTCGGGG
TCAAAAACCAGGTTTCCCCCATGCTTTTTGATGCGTTTCTTACCTCTGGTTTCCATGAGCCGGTGTCCAC
GCTCGGTGACGAAAAGGCTGTCCGTGTCCCCGTATACAGACTTGAGAGGCCTGTCCTCGAGCGGTGTTCC
GCGGTCCTCCTCGTATAGAAACTCGGACCACTCTGAGACAAAGGCTCGCGTCCAGGCCAGCACGAAGGAG
GCTAAGTGGGAGGGGTAGCGGTCGTTGTCCACTAGGGGGTCCACTCGCTCCAGGGTGTGAAGACACATGT
CGCCCTCTTCGGCATCAAGGAAGGTGATTGGTTTGTAGGTGTAGGCCACGTGACCGGGTGTTCCTGAAGG
GGGGCTATAAAAGGGGGTGGGGGCGCGTTCGTCCTCACTCTCTTCCGCATCGCTGTCTGCGAGGGCCAGC
TGTTGGGGTGAGTACTCCCTCTGAAAAGCGGGCATGACTTCTGCGCTAAGATTGTCAGTTTCCAAAAACG
AGGAGGATTTGATATTCACCTGGCCCGCGGTGATGCCTTTGAGGGTGGCCGCATCCATCTGGTCAGAAAA
GACAATCTTTTTGTTGTCAAGCTTGGTGGCAAACGACCCGTAGAGGGCGTTGGACAGCAACTTGGCGATG
GAGCGCAGGGTTTGGTTTTTGTCGCGATCGGCGCGCTCCTTGGCCGCGATGTTTAGCTGCACGTATTCGC
GCGCAACGCACCGCCATTCGGGAAAGACGGTGGTGCGCTCGTCGGGCACCAGGTGCACGCGCCAACCGCG
GTTGTGCAGGGTGACAAGGTCAACGCTGGTGGCTACCTCTCCGCGTAGGCGCTCGTTGGTCCAGCAGAGG
CGGCCGCCCTTGCGCGAGCAGAATGGCGGTAGGGGGTCTAGCTGCGTCTCGTCCGGGGGGTCTGCGTCCA
CGGTAAAGACCCCGGGCAGCAGGCGCGCGTCGAAGTAGTCTATCTTGCATCCTTGCAAGTCTAGCGCCTG
CTGCCATGCGCGGGCGGCAAGCGCGCGCTCGTATGGGTTGAGTGGGGGACCCCATGGCATGGGGTGGGTG
AGCGCGGAGGCGTACATGCCGCAAATGTCGTAAACGTAGAGGGGCTCTCTGAGTATTCCAAGATATGTAG
GGTAGCATCTTCCACCGCGGATGCTGGCGCGCACGTAATCGTATAGTTCGTGCGAGGGAGCGAGGAGGTC
GGGACCGAGGTTGCTACGGGCGGGCTGCTCTGCTCGGAAGACTATCTGCCTGAAGATGGCATGTGAGTTG
GATGATATGGTTGGACGCTGGAAGACGTTGAAGCTGGCGTCTGTGAGACCTACCGCGTCACGCACGAAGG
AGGCGTAGGAGTCGCGCAGCTTGTTGACCAGCTCGGCGGTGACCTGCACGTCTAGGGCGCAGTAGTCCAG
GGTTTCCTTGATGATGTCATACTTATCCTGTCCCTTTTTTTTCCACAGCTCGCGGTTGAGGACAAACTCT
TCGCGGTCTTTCCAGTACTCTTGGATCGGAAACCCGTCGGCCTCCGAACGGTAAGAGCCTAGCATGTAGA
ACTGGTTGACGGCCTGGTAGGCGCAGCATCCCTTTTCTACGGGTAGCGCGTATGCCTGCGCGGCCTTCCG
GAGCGAGGTGTGGGTGAGCGCAAAGGTGTCCCTGACCATGACTTTGAGGTACTGGTATTTGAAGTCAGTG
TCGTCGCATCCGCCCTGCTCCCAGAGCAAAAAGTCCGTGCGCTTTTTGGAACGCGGATTTGGCAGGGCGA
AGGTGACATCGTTGAAGAGTATCTTTCCCGCGCGAGGCATAAAGTTGCGTGTGATGCGGAAGGGTCCCGG
CACCTCGGAACGGTTGTTAATTACCTGGGCGGCGAGCACGATCTCGTCAAAGCCGTTGATGTTGTGGCCC
ACAATGTAAAGTTCCAAGAAGCGCGGGATGCCCTTGATGGAAGGCAATTTTTTAAGTTCCTCGTAGGTGA
GCTCTTCAGGGGAGCTGAGCCCGTGCTCTGAAAGGGCCCAGTCTGCAAGATGAGGGTTGGAAGCGACGAA
TGAGCTCCACAGGTCACGGGCCATTAGCATTTGCAGGTGGTCGCGAAAGGTCCTAAACTGGCGACCTATG
GCCATTTTTTCTGGGGTGATGCAGTAGAAGGTAAGCGGGTCTTGTTCCCAGCGGTCCCATCCAAGGTTCG
CGGCTAGGTCTCGCGCGGCAGTCACTAGAGGCTCATCTCCGCCGAACTTCATGACCAGCATGAAGGGCAC
GAGCTGCTTCCCAAAGGCCCCCATCCAAGTATAGGTCTCTACATCGTAGGTGACAAAGAGACGCTCGGTG
CGAGGATGCGAGCCGATCGGGAAGAACTGGATCTCCCGCCACCAATTGGAGGAGTGGCTATTGATGTGGT
GAAAGTAGAAGTCCCTGCGACGGGCCGAACACTCGTGCTGGCTTTTGTAAAAACGTGCGCAGTACTGGCA
GCGGTGCACGGGCTGTACATCCTGCACGAGGTTGACCTGACGACCGCGCACAAGGAAGCAGAGTGGGAAT
TTGAGCCCCTCGCCTGGCGGGTTTGGCTGGTGGTCTTCTACTTCGGCTGCTTGTCCTTGACCGTCTGGCT
GCTCGAGGGGAGTTACGGTGGATCGGACCACCACGCCGCGCGAGCCCAAAGTCCAGATGTCCGCGCGCGG
CGGTCGGAGCTTGATGACAACATCGCGCAGATGGGAGCTGTCCATGGTCTGGAGCTCCCGCGGCGTCAGG
TCAGGCGGGAGCTCCTGCAGGTTTACCTCGCATAGACGGGTCAGGGCGCGGGCTAGATCCAGGTGATACC
TAATTTCCAGGGGCTGGTTGGTGGCGGCGTCGATGGCTTGCAAGAGGCCGCATCCCCGCGGCGCGACTAC
GGTACCGCGCGGCGGGCGGTGGGCCGCGGGGGTGTCCTTGGATGATGCATCTAAAAGCGGTGACGCGGGC
GAGCCCCCGGAGGTAGGGGGGGCTCCGGACCCGCCGGGAGAGGGGGCAGGGGCACGTCGGCGCCGCGCGC
GGGCAGGAGCTGGTGCTGCGCGCGTAGGTTGCTGGCGAACGCGACGACGCGGCGGTTGATCTCCTGAATC
TGGCGCCTCTGCGTGAAGACGACGGGCCCGGTGAGCTTGAACCTGAAAGAGAGTTCGACAGAATCAATTT
CGGTGTCGTTGACGGCGGCCTGGCGCAAAATCTCCTGCACGTCTCCTGAGTTGTCTTGATAGGCGATCTC
GGCCATGAACTGCTCGATCTCTTCCTCCTGGAGATCTCCGCGTCCGGCTCGCTCCACGGTGGCGGCGAGG
TCGTTGGAAATGCGGGCCATGAGCTGCGAGAAGGCGTTGAGGCCTCCCTCGTTCCAGACGCGGCTGTAGA
CCACGCCCCCTTCGGCATCGCGGGCGCGCATGACCACCTGCGCGAGATTGAGCTCCACGTGCCGGGCGAA
GACGGCGTAGTTTCGCAGGCGCTGAAAGAGGTAGTTGAGGGTGGTGGCGGTGTGTTCTGCCACGAAGAAG
TACATAACCCAGCGTCGCAACGTGGATTCGTTGATATCCCCCAAGGCCTCAAGGCGCTCCATGGCCTCGT
AGAAGTCCACGGCGAAGTTGAAAAACTGGGAGTTGCGCGCCGACACGGTTAACTCCTCCTCCAGAAGACG
GATGAGCTCGGCGACAGTGTCGCGCACCTCGCGCTCAAAGGCTACAGGGGCCTCTTCTTCTTCTTCAATC
TCCTCTTCCATAAGGGCCTCCCCTTCTTCTTCTTCTGGCGGCGGTGGGGGAGGGGGGACACGGCGGCGAC
GACGGCGCACCGGGAGGCGGTCGACAAAGCGCTCGATCATCTCCCCGCGGCGACGGCGCATGGTCTCGGT
GACGGCGCGGCCGTTCTCGCGGGGGCGCAGTTGGAAGACGCCGCCCGTCATGTCCCGGTTATGGGTTGGC
GGGGGGCTGCCATGCGGCAGGGATACGGCGCTAACGATGCATCTCAACAATTGTTGTGTAGGTACTCCGC
CGCCGAGGGACCTGAGCGAGTCCGCATCGACCGGATCGGAAAACCTCTCGAGAAAGGCGTCTAACCAGTC
ACAGTCGCAAGGTAGGCTGAGCACCGTGGCGGGCGGCAGCGGGCGGCGGTCGGGGTTGTTTCTGGCGGAG
GTGCTGCTGATGATGTAATTAAAGTAGGCGGTCTTGAGACGGCGGATGGTCGACAGAAGCACCATGTCCT
TGGGTCCGGCCTGCTGAATGCGCAGGCGGTCGGCCATGCCCCAGGCTTCGTTTTGACATCGGCGCAGGTC
TTTGTAGTAGTCTTGCATGAGCCTTTCTACCGGCACTTCTTCTTCTCCTTCCTCTTGTCCTGCATCTCTT
GCATCTATCGCTGCGGCGGCGGCGGAGTTTGGCCGTAGGTGGCGCCCTCTTCCTCCCATGCGTGTGACCC
CGAAGCCCCTCATCGGCTGAAGCAGGGCTAGGTCGGCGACAACGCGCTCGGCTAATATGGCCTGCTGCAC
CTGCGTGAGGGTAGACTGGAAGTCATCCATGTCCACAAAGCGGTGGTATGCGCCCGTGTTGATGGTGTAA
GTGCAGTTGGCCATAACGGACCAGTTAACGGTCTGGTGACCCGGCTGCGAGAGCTCGGTGTACCTGAGAC
GCGAGTAAGCCCTCGAGTCAAATACGTAGTCGTTGCAAGTCCGCACCAGGTACTGGTATCCCACCAAAAA
GTGCGGCGGCGGCTGGCGGTAGAGGGGCCAGCGTAGGGTGGCCGGGGCTCCGGGGGCGAGATCTTCCAAC
ATAAGGCGATGATATCCGTAGATGTACCTGGACATCCAGGTGATGCCGGCGGCGGTGGTGGAGGCGCGCG
GAAAGTCGCGGACGCGGTTCCAGATGTTGCGCAGCGGCAAAAAGTGCTCCATGGTCGGGACGCTCTGGCC
GGTCAGGCGCGCGCAATCGTTGACGCTCTAGCGTGCAAAAGGAGAGCCTGTAAGCGGGCACTCTTCCGTG
GTCTGGTGGATAAATTCGCAAGGGTATCATGGCGGACGACCGGGGTTCGAGCCCCGTATCCGGCCGTCCG
CCGTGATCCATGCGGTTACCGCCCGCGTGTCGAACCCAGGTGTGCGACGTCAGACAACGGGGGAGTGCTC
CTTTTGGCTTCCTTCCAGGCGCGGCGGCTGCTGCGCTAGCTTTTTTGGCCACTGGCCGCGCGCAGCGTAA
GCGGTTAGGCTGGAAAGCGAAAGCATTAAGTGGCTCGCTCCCTGTAGCCGGAGGGTTATTTTCCAAGGGT
TGAGTCGCGGGACCCCCGGTTCGAGTCTCGGACCGGCCGGACTGCGGCGAACGGGGGTTTGCCTCCCCGT
CATGCAAGACCCCGCTTGCAAATTCCTCCGGAAACAGGGACGAGCCCCTTTTTTGCTTTTCCCAGATGCA
TCCGGTGCTGCGGCAGATGCGCCCCCCTCCTCAGCAGCGGCAAGAGCAAGAGCAGCGGCAGACATGCAGG
GCACCCTCCCCTCCTCCTACCGCGTCAGGAGGGGCGACATCCGCGGTTGACGCGGCAGCAGATGGTGATT
ACGAACCCCCGCGGCGCCGGGCCCGGCACTACCTGGACTTGGAGGAGGGCGAGGGCCTGGCGCGGCTAGG
AGCGCCCTCTCCTGAGCGGCACCCAAGGGTGCAGCTGAAGCGTGATACGCGTGAGGCGTACGTGCCGCGG
CAGAACCTGTTTCGCGACCGCGAGGGAGAGGAGCCCGAGGAGATGCGGGATCGAAAGTTCCACGCAGGGC
GCGAGCTGCGGCATGGCCTGAATCGCGAGCGGTTGCTGCGCGAGGAGGACTTTGAGCCCGACGCGCGAAC
CGGGATTAGTCCCGCGCGCGCACACGTGGCGGCCGCCGACCTGGTAACCGCATACGAGCAGACGGTGAAC
CAGGAGATTAACTTTCAAAAAAGCTTTAACAACCACGTGCGTACGCTTGTGGCGCGCGAGGAGGTGGCTA
TAGGACTGATGCATCTGTGGGACTTTGTAAGCGCGCTGGAGCAAAACCCAAATAGCAAGCCGCTCATGGC
GCAGCTGTTCCTTATAGTGCAGCACAGCAGGGACAACGAGGCATTCAGGGATGCGCTGCTAAACATAGTA
GAGCCCGAGGGCCGCTGGCTGCTCGATTTGATAAACATCCTGCAGAGCATAGTGGTGCAGGAGCGCAGCT
TGAGCCTGGCTGACAAGGTGGCCGCCATCAACTATTCCATGCTTAGCCTGGGCAAGTTTTACGCCCGCAA
GATATACCATACCCCTTACGTTCCCATAGACAAGGAGGTAAAGATCGAGGGGTTCTACATGCGCATGGCG
CTGAAGGTGCTTACCTTGAGCGACGACCTGGGCGTTTATCGCAACGAGCGCATCCACAAGGCCGTGAGCG
TGAGCCGGCGGCGCGAGCTCAGCGACCGCGAGCTGATGCACAGCCTGCAAAGGGCCCTGGCTGGCACGGG
CAGCGGCGATAGAGAGGCCGAGTCCTACTTTGACGCGGGCGCTGACCTGCGCTGGGCCCCAAGCCGACGC
GCCCTGGAGGCAGCTGGGGCCGGACCTGGGCTGGCGGTGGCACCCGCGCGCGCTGGCAACGTCGGCGGCG
TGGAGGAATATGACGAGGACGATGAGTACGAGCCAGAGGACGGCGAGTACTAAGCGGTGATGTTTCTGAT
CAGATGATGCAAGACGCAACGGACCCGGCGGTGCGGGCGGCGCTGCAGAGCCAGCCGTCCGGCCTTAACT
CCACGGACGACTGGCGCCAGGTCATGGACCGCATCATGTCGCTGACTGCGCGCAATCCTGACGCGTTCCG
GCAGCAGCCGCAGGCCAACCGGCTCTCCGCAATTCTGGAAGCGGTGGTCCCGGCGCGCGCAAACCCCACG
CACGAGAAGGTGCTGGCGATCGTAAACGCGCTGGCCGAAAACAGGGCCATCCGGCCCGACGAGGCCGGCC
TGGTCTACGACGCGCTGCTTCAGCGCGTGGCTCGTTACAACAGCGGCAACGTGCAGACCAACCTGGACCG
GCTGGTGGGGGATGTGCGCGAGGCCGTGGCGCAGCGTGAGCGCGCGCAGCAGCAGGGCAACCTGGGCTCC
ATGGTTGCACTAAACGCCTTCCTGAGTACACAGCCCGCCAACGTGCCGCGGGGACAGGAGGACTACACCA
ACTTTGTGAGCGCACTGCGGCTAATGGTGACTGAGACACCGCAAAGTGAGGTGTACCAGTCTGGGCCAGA
CTATTTTTTCCAGACCAGTAGACAAGGCCTGCAGACCGTAAACCTGAGCCAGGCTTTCAAAAACTTGCAG
GGGCTGTGGGGGGTGCGGGCTCCCACAGGCGACCGCGCGACCGTGTCTAGCTTGCTGACGCCCAACTCGC
GCCTGTTGCTGCTGCTAATAGCGCCCTTCACGGACAGTGGCAGCGTGTCCCGGGACACATACCTAGGTCA
CTTGCTGACACTGTACCGCGAGGCCATAGGTCAGGCGCATGTGGACGAGCATACTTTCCAGGAGATTACA
AGTGTCAGCCGCGCGCTGGGGCAGGAGGACACGGGCAGCCTGGAGGCAACCCTAAACTACCTGCTGACCA
ACCGGCGGCAGAAGATCCCCTCGTTGCACAGTTTAAACAGCGAGGAGGAGCGCATTTTGCGCTACGTGCA
GCAGAGCGTGAGCCTTAACCTGATGCGCGACGGGGTAACGCCCAGCGTGGCGCTGGACATGACCGCGCGC
AACATGGAACCGGGCATGTATGCCTCAAACCGGCCGTTTATCAACCGCCTAATGGACTACTTGCATCGCG
CGGCCGCCGTGAACCCCGAGTATTTCACCAATGCCATCTTGAACCCGCACTGGCTACCGCCCCCTGGTTT
CTACACCGGGGGATTCGAGGTGCCCGAGGGTAACGATGGATTCCTCTGGGACGACATAGACGACAGCGTG
TTTTCCCCGCAACCGCAGACCCTGCTAGAGTTGCAACAGCGCGAGCAGGCAGAGGCGGCGCTGCGAAAGG
AAAGCTTCCGCAGGCCAAGCAGCTTGTCCGATCTAGGCGCTGCGGCCCCGCGGTCAGATGCTAGTAGCCC
ATTTCCAAGCTTGATAGGGTCTCTTACCAGCACTCGCACCACCCGCCCGCGCCTGCTGGGCGAGGAGGAG
TACCTAAACAACTCGCTGCTGCAGCCGCAGCGCGAAAAAAACCTGCCTCCGGCATTTCCCAACAACGGGA
TAGAGAGCCTAGTGGACAAGATGAGTAGATGGAAGACGTACGCGCAGGAGCACAGGGACGTGCCAGGCCC
GCGCCCGCCCACCCGTCGTCAAAGGCACGACCGTCAGCGGGGTCTGGTGTGGGAGGACGATGACTCGGCA
GACGACAGCAGCGTCCTGGATTTGGGAGGGAGTGGCAACCCGTTTGCGCACCTTCGCCCCAGGCTGGGGA
GAATGTTTTAAAAAAAAAAAAAGCATGATGCAAAATAAAAAACTCACCAAGGCCATGGCACCGAGCGTTG
GTTTTCTTGTATTCCCCTTAGTATGCGGCGCGCGGCGATGTATGAGGAAGGTCCTCCTCCCTCCTACGAG
AGTGTGGTGAGCGCGGCGCCAGTGGCGGCGGCGCTGGGTTCTCCCTTCGATGCTCCCCTGGACCCGCCGT
TTGTGCCTCCGCGGTACCTGCGGCCTACCGGGGGGAGAAACAGCATCCGTTACTCTGAGTTGGCACCCCT
ATTCGACACCACCCGTGTGTACCTGGTGGACAACAAGTCAACGGATGTGGCATCCCTGAACTACCAGAAC
GACCACAGCAACTTTCTGACCACGGTCATTCAAAACAATGACTACAGCCCGGGGGAGGCAAGCACACAGA
CCATCAATCTTGACGACCGGTCGCACTGGGGCGGCGACCTGAAAACCATCCTGCATACCAACATGCCAAA
TGTGAACGAGTTCATGTTTACCAATAAGTTTAAGGCGCGGGTGATGGTGTCGCGCTTGCCTACTAAGGAC
AATCAGGTGGAGCTGAAATACGAGTGGGTGGAGTTCACGCTGCCCGAGGGCAACTACTCCGAGACCATGA
CCATAGACCTTATGAACAACGCGATCGTGGAGCACTACTTGAAAGTGGGCAGACAGAACGGGGTTCTGGA
AAGCGACATCGGGGTAAAGTTTGACACCCGCAACTTCAGACTGGGGTTTGACCCCGTCACTGGTCTTGTC
ATGCCTGGGGTATATACAAACGAAGCCTTCCATCCAGACATCATTTTGCTGCCAGGATGCGGGGTGGACT
TCACCCACAGCCGCCTGAGCAACTTGTTGGGCATCCGCAAGCGGCAACCCTTCCAGGAGGGCTTTAGGAT
CACCTACGATGATCTGGAGGGTGGTAACATTCCCGCACTGTTGGATGTGGACGCCTACCAGGCGAGCTTG
AAAGATGACACCGAACAGGGCGGGGGTGGCGCAGGCGGCAGCAACAGCAGTGGCAGCGGCGCGGAAGAGA
ACTCCAACGCGGCAGCCGCGGCAATGCAGCCGGTGGAGGACATGAACGATCATGCCATTCGCGGCGACAC
CTTTGCCACACGGGCTGAGGAGAAGCGCGCTGAGGCCGAAGCAGCGGCCGAAGCTGCCGCCCCCGCTGCG
CAACCCGAGGTCGAGAAGCCTCAGAAGAAACCGGTGATCAAACCCCTGACAGAGGACAGCAAGAAACGCA
GTTACAACCTAATAAGCAATGACAGCACCTTCACCCAGTACCGCAGCTGGTACCTTGCATACAACTACGG
CGACCCTCAGACCGGAATCCGCTCATGGACCCTGCTTTGCACTCCTGACGTAACCTGCGGCTCGGAGCAG
GTCTACTGGTCGTTGCCAGACATGATGCAAGACCCCGTGACCTTCCGCTCCACGCGCCAGATCAGCAACT
TTCCGGTGGTGGGCGCCGAGCTGTTGCCCGTGCACTCCAAGAGCTTCTACAACGACCAGGCCGTCTACTC
CCAACTCATCCGCCAGTTTACCTCTCTGACCCACGTGTTCAATCGCTTTCCCGAGAACCAGATTTTGGCG
CGCCCGCCAGCCCCCACCATCACCACCGTCAGTGAAAACGTTCCTGCTCTCACAGATCACGGGACGCTAC
CGCTGCGCAACAGCATCGGAGGAGTCCAGCGAGTGACCATTACTGACGCCAGACGCCGCACCTGCCCCTA
CGTTTACAAGGCCCTGGGCATAGTCTCGCCGCGCGTCCTATCGAGCCGCACTTTTTGAGCAAGCATGTCC
ATCCTTATATCGCCCAGCAATAACACAGGCTGGGGCCTGCGCTTCCCAAGCAAGATGTTTGGCGGGGCCA
AGAAGCGCTCCGACCAACACCCAGTGCGCGTGCGCGGGCACTACCGCGCGCCCTGGGGCGCGCACAAACG
CGGCCGCACTGGGCGCACCACCGTCGATGACGCCATCGACGCGGTGGTGGAGGAGGCGCGCAACTACACG
CCCACGCCGCCACCAGTGTCCACAGTGGACGCGGCCATTCAGACCGTGGTGCGCGGAGCCCGGCGCTATG
CTAAAATGAAGAGACGGCGGAGGCGCGTAGCACGTCGCCACCGCCGCCGACCCGGCACTGCCGCCCAACG
CGCGGCGGCGGCCCTGCTTAACCGCGCACGTCGCACCGGCCGACGGGCGGCCATGCGGGCCGCTCGAAGG
CTGGCCGCGGGTATTGTCACTGTGCCCCCCAGGTCCAGGCGACGAGCGGCCGCCGCAGCAGCCGCGGCCA
TTAGTGCTATGACTCAGGGTCGCAGGGGCAACGTGTATTGGGTGCGCGACTCGGTTAGCGGCCTGCGCGT
GCCCGTGCGCACCCGCCCCCCGCGCAACTAGATTGCAAGAAAAAACTACTTAGACTCGTACTGTTGTATG
TATCCAGCGGCGGCGGCGCGCAACGAAGCTATGTCCAAGCGCAAAATCAAAGAAGAGATGCTCCAGGTCA
TCGCGCCGGAGATCTATGGCCCCCCGAAGAAGGAAGAGCAGGATTACAAGCCCCGAAAGCTAAAGCGGGT
CAAAAAGAAAAAGAAAGATGATGATGATGAACTTGACGACGAGGTGGAACTGCTGCACGCTACCGCGCCC
AGGCGACGGGTACAGTGGAAAGGTCGACGCGTAAAACGTGTTTTGCGACCCGGCACCACCGTAGTCTTTA
CGCCCGGTGAGCGCTCCACCCGCACCTACAAGCGCGTGTATGATGAGGTGTACGGCGACGAGGACCTGCT
TGAGCAGGCCAACGAGCGCCTCGGGGAGTTTGCCTACGGAAAGCGGCATAAGGACATGCTGGCGTTGCCG
CTGGACGAGGGCAACCCAACACCTAGCCTAAAGCCCGTAACACTGCAGCAGGTGCTGCCCGCGCTTGCAC
CGTCCGAAGAAAAGCGCGGCCTAAAGCGCGAGTCTGGTGACTTGGCACCCACCGTGCAGCTGATGGTACC
CAAGCGCCAGCGACTGGAAGATGTCTTGGAAAAAATGACCGTGGAACCTGGGCTGGAGCCCGAGGTCCGC
GTGCGGCCAATCAAGCAGGTGGCGCCGGGACTGGGCGTGCAGACCGTGGACGTTCAGATACCCACTACCA
GTAGCACCAGTATTGCCACCGCCACAGAGGGCATGGAGACACAAACGTCCCCGGTTGCCTCAGCGGTGGC
GGATGCCGCGGTGCAGGCGGTCGCTGCGGCCGCGTCCAAGACCTCTACGGAGGTGCAAACGGACCCGTGG
ATGTTTCGCGTTTCAGCCCCCCGGCGCCCGCGCCGTTCGAGGAAGTACGGCGCCGCCAGCGCGCTACTGC
CCGAATATGCCCTACATCCTTCCATTGCGCCTACCCCCGGCTATCGTGGCTACACCTACCGCCCCAGAAG
ACGAGCAACTACCCGACGCCGAACCACCACTGGAACCCGCCGCCGCCGTCGCCGTCGCCAGCCCGTGCTG
GCCCCGATTTCCGTGCGCAGGGTGGCTCGCGAAGGAGGCAGGACCCTGGTGCTGCCAACAGCGCGCTACC
ACCCCAGCATCGTTTAAAAGCCGGTCTTTGTGGTTCTTGCAGATATGGCCCTCACCTGCCGCCTCCGTTT
CCCGGTGCCGGGATTCCGAGGAAGAATGCACCGTAGGAGGGGCATGGCCGGCCACGGCCTGACGGGCGGC
ATGCGTCGTGCGCACCACCGGCGGCGGCGCGCGTCGCACCGTCGCATGCGCGGCGGTATCCTGCCCCTCC
TTATTCCACTGATCGCCGCGGCGATTGGCGCCGTGCCCGGAATTGCATCCGTGGCCTTGCAGGCGCAGAG
ACACTGATTAAAAACAAGTTGCATGTGGAAAAATCAAAATAAAAAGTCTGGACTCTCACGCTCGCTTGGT
CCTGTAACTATTTTGTAGAATGGAAGACATCAACTTTGCGTCTCTGGCCCCGCGACACGGCTCGCGCCCG
TTCATGGGAAACTGGCAAGATATCGGCACCAGCAATATGAGCGGTGGCGCCTTCAGCTGGGGCTCGCTGT
GGAGCGGCATTAAAAATTTCGGTTCCACCGTTAAGAACTATGGCAGCAAGGCCTGGAACAGCAGCACAGG
CCAGATGCTGAGGGATAAGTTGAAAGAGCAAAATTTCCAACAAAAGGTGGTAGATGGCCTGGCCTCTGGC
ATTAGCGGGGTGGTGGACCTGGCCAACCAGGCAGTGCAAAATAAGATTAACAGTAAGCTTGATCCCCGCC
CTCCCGTAGAGGAGCCTCCACCGGCCGTGGAGACAGTGTCTCCAGAGGGGCGTGGCGAAAAGCGTCCGCG
CCCCGACAGGGAAGAAACTCTGGTGACGCAAATAGACGAGCCTCCCTCGTACGAGGAGGCACTAAAGCAA
GGCCTGCCCACCACCCGTCCCATCGCGCCCATGGCTACCGGAGTGCTGGGCCAGCACACACCCGTAACGC
TGGACCTGCCTCCCCCCGCCGACACCCAGCAGAAACCTGTGCTGCCAGGCCCGACCGCCGTTGTTGTAAC
CCGTCCTAGCCGCGCGTCCCTGCGCCGCGCCGCCAGCGGTCCGCGATCGTTGCGGCCCGTAGCCAGTGGC
AACTGGCAAAGCACACTGAACAGCATCGTGGGTCTGGGGGTGCAATCCCTGAAGCGCCGACGATGCTTCT
GATAGCTAACGTGTCGTATGTGTGTCATGTATGCGTCCATGTCGCCGCCAGAGGAGCTGCTGAGCCGCCG
CGCGCCCGCTTTCCAAGATGGCTACCCCTTCGATGATGCCGCAGTGGTCTTACATGCACATCTCGGGCCA
GGACGCCTCGGAGTACCTGAGCCCCGGGCTGGTGCAGTTTGCCCGCGCCACCGAGACGTACTTCAGCCTG
AATAACAAGTTTAGAAACCCCACGGTGGCGCCTACGCACGACGTGACCACAGACCGGTCCCAGCGTTTGA
CGCTGCGGTTCATCCCTGTGGACCGTGAGGATACTGCGTACTCGTACAAGGCGCGGTTCACCCTAGCTGT
GGGTGATAACCGTGTGCTGGACATGGCTTCCACGTACTTTGACATCCGCGGCGTGCTGGACAGGGGCCCT
ACTTTTAAGCCCTACTCTGGCACTGCCTACAACGCCCTGGCTCCCAAGGGTGCCCCAAATCCTTGCGAAT
GGGATGAAGCTGCTACTGCTCTTGAAATAAACCTAGAAGAAGAGGACGATGACAACGAAGACGAAGTAGA
CGAGCAAGCTGAGCAGCAAAAAACTCACGTATTTGGGCAGGCGCCTTATTCTGGTATAAATATTACAAAG
GAGGGTATTCAAATAGGTGTCGAAGGTCAAACACCTAAATATGCCGATAAAACATTTCAACCTGAACCTC
AAATAGGAGAATCTCAGTGGTACGAAACAGAAATTAATCATGCAGCTGGGAGAGTCCTAAAAAAGACTAC
CCCAATGAAACCATGTTACGGTTCATATGCAAAACCCACAAATGAAAATGGAGGGCAAGGCATTCTTGTA
AAGCAACAAAATGGAAAGCTAGAAAGTCAAGTGGAAATGCAATTTTTCTCAACTACTGAGGCAGCCGCAG
GCAATGGTGATAACTTGACTCCTAAAGTGGTATTGTACAGTGAAGATGTAGATATAGAAACCCCAGACAC
TCATATTTCTTACATGCCCACTATTAAGGAAGGTAACTCACGAGAACTAATGGGCCAACAATCTATGCCC
AACAGGCCTAATTACATTGCTTTTAGGGACAATTTTATTGGTCTAATGTATTACAACAGCACGGGTAATA
TGGGTGTTCTGGCGGGCCAAGCATCGCAGTTGAATGCTGTTGTAGATTTGCAAGACAGAAACACAGAGCT
TTCATACCAGCTTTTGCTTGATTCCATTGGTGATAGAACCAGGTACTTTTCTATGTGGAATCAGGCTGTT
GACAGCTATGATCCAGATGTTAGAATTATTGAAAATCATGGAACTGAAGATGAACTTCCAAATTACTGCT
TTCCACTGGGAGGTGTGATTAATACAGAGACTCTTACCAAGGTAAAACCTAAAACAGGTCAGGAAAATGG
ATGGGAAAAAGATGCTACAGAATTTTCAGATAAAAATGAAATAAGAGTTGGAAATAATTTTGCCATGGAA
ATCAATCTAAATGCCAACCTGTGGAGAAATTTCCTGTACTCCAACATAGCGCTGTATTTGCCCGACAAGC
TAAAGTACAGTCCTTCCAACGTAAAAATTTCTGATAACCCAAACACCTACGACTACATGAACAAGCGAGT
GGTGGCTCCCGGGCTAGTGGACTGCTACATTAACCTTGGAGCACGCTGGTCCCTTGACTATATGGACAAC
GTCAACCCATTTAACCACCACCGCAATGCTGGCCTGCGCTACCGCTCAATGTTGCTGGGCAATGGTCGCT
ATGTGCCCTTCCACATCCAGGTGCCTCAGAAGTTCTTTGCCATTAAAAACCTCCTTCTCCTGCCGGGCTC
ATACACCTACGAGTGGAACTTCAGGAAGGATGTTAACATGGTTCTGCAGAGCTCCCTAGGAAATGACCTA
AGGGTTGACGGAGCCAGCATTAAGTTTGATAGCATTTGCCTTTACGCCACCTTCTTCCCCATGGCCCACA
ACACCGCCTCCACGCTTGAGGCCATGCTTAGAAACGACACCAACGACCAGTCCTTTAACGACTATCTC
[453 nt withheld, positions 19389-19841]
CAGCCCATGAGCCGTCAGGTGGTGGATGATACTAAATACAAGGACTACCAACAGGTGGGCATCCTACACC
AACACAACAACTCTGGATTTGTTGGCTACCTTGCCCCCACCATGCGCGAAGGACAGGCCTACCCTGCTAA
CTTCCCCTATCCGCTTATAGGCAAGACCGCAGTTGACAGCATTACCCAGAAAAAGTTTCTTTGCGATCGC
ACCCTTTGGCGCATCCCATTCTCCAGTAACTTTATGTCCATGGGCGCACTCACAGACCTGGGCCAAAACC
TTCTCTACGCCAACTCCGCCCACGCGCTAGACATGACTTTTGAGGTGGATCCCATGGACGAGCCCACCCT
TCTTTATGTTTTGTTTGAAGTCTTTGACGTGGTCCGTGTGCACCAGCCGCACCGCGGCGTCATCGAAACC
GTGTACCTGCGCACGCCCTTCTCGGCCGGCAACGCCACAACATAAAGAAGCAAGCAACATCAACAACAGC
TGCCGCCATGGGCTCCAGTGAGCAGGAACTGAAAGCCATTGTCAAAGATCTTGGTTGTGGGCCATATTTT
TTGGGCACCTATGACAAGCGCTTTCCAGGCTTTGTTTCTCCACACAAGCTCGCCTGCGCCATAGTCAATA
CGGCCGGTCGCGAGACTGGGGGCGTACACTGGATGGCCTTTGCCTGGAACCCGCACTCAAAAACATGCTA
CCTCTTTGAGCCCTTTGGCTTTTCTGACCAGCGACTCAAGCAGGTTTACCAGTTTGAGTACGAGTCACTC
CTGCGCCGTAGCGCCATTGCTTCTTCCCCCGACCGCTGTATAACGCTGGAAAAGTCCACCCAAAGCGTAC
AGGGGCCCAACTCGGCCGCCTGTGGACTATTCTGCTGCATGTTTCTCCACGCCTTTGCCAACTGGCCCCA
AACTCCCATGGATCACAACCCCACCATGAACCTTATTACCGGGGTACCCAACTCCATGCTCAACAGTCCC
CAGGTACAGCCCACCCTGCGTCGCAACCAGGAACAGCTCTACAGCTTCCTGGAGCGCCACTCGCCCTACT
TCCGCAGCCACAGTGCGCAGATTAGGAGCGCCACTTCTTTTTGTCACTTGAAAAACATGTAAAAATAATG
TACTAGAGACACTTTCAATAAAGGCAAATGCTTTTATTTGTACACTCTCGGGTGATTATTTACCCCCACC
CTTGCCGTCTGCGCCGTTTAAAAATCAAAGGGGTTCTGCCGCGCATCGCTATGCGCCACTGGCAGGGACA
CGTTGCGATACTGGTGTTTAGTGCTCCACTTAAACTCAGGCACAACCATCCGCGGCAGCTCGGTGAAGTT
TTCACTCCACAGGCTGCGCACCATCACCAACGCGTTTAGCAGGTCGGGCGCCGATATCTTGAAGTCGCAG
TTGGGGCCTCCGCCCTGCGCGCGCGAGTTGCGATACACAGGGTTGCAGCACTGGAACACTATCAGCGCCG
GGTGGTGCACGCTGGCCAGCACGCTCTTGTCGGAGATCAGATCCGCGTCCAGGTCCTCCGCGTTGCTCAG
GGCGAACGGAGTCAACTTTGGTAGCTGCCTTCCCAAAAAGGGCGCGTGCCCAGGCTTTGAGTTGCACTCG
CACCGTAGTGGCATCAAAAGGTGACCGTGCCCGGTCTGGGCGTTAGGATACAGCGCCTGCATAAAAGCCT
TGATCTGCTTAAAAGCCACCTGAGCCTTTGCGCCTTCAGAGAAGAACATGCCGCAAGACTTGCCGGAAAA
CTGATTGGCCGGACAGGCCGCGTCGTGCACGCAGCACCTTGCGTCGGTGTTGGAGATCTGCACCACATTT
CGGCCCCACCGGTTCTTCACGATCTTGGCCTTGCTAGACTGCTCCTTCAGCGCGCGCTGCCCGTTTTCGC
TCGTCACATCCATTTCAATCACGTGCTCCTTATTTATCATAATGCTTCCGTGTAGACACTTAAGCTCGCC
TTCGATCTCAGCGCAGCGGTGCAGCCACAACGCGCAGCCCGTGGGCTCGTGATGCTTGTAGGTCACCTCT
GCAAACGACTGCAGGTACGCCTGCAGGAATCGCCCCATCATCGTCACAAAGGTCTTGTTGCTGGTGAAGG
TCAGCTGCAACCCGCGGTGCTCCTCGTTCAGCCAGGTCTTGCATACGGCCGCCAGAGCTTCCACTTGGTC
AGGCAGTAGTTTGAAGTTCGCCTTTAGATCGTTATCCACGTGGTACTTGTCCATCAGCGCGCGCGCAGCC
TCCATGCCCTTCTCCCACGCAGACACGATCGGCACACTCAGCGGGTTCATCACCGTAATTTCACTTTCCG
CTTCGCTGGGCTCTTCCTCTTCCTCTTGCGTCCGCATACCACGCGCCACTGGGTCGTCTTCATTCAGCCG
CCGCACTGTGCGCTTACCTCCTTTGCCATGCTTGATTAGCACCGGTGGGTTGCTGAAACCCACCATTTGT
AGCGCCACATCTTCTCTTTCTTCCTCGCTGTCCACGATTACCTCTGGTGATGGCGGGCGCTCGGGCTTGG
GAGAAGGGCGCTTCTTTTTCTTCTTGGGCGCAATGGCCAAATCCGCCGCCGAGGTCGATGGCCGCGGGCT
GGGTGTGCGCGGCACCAGCGCGTCTTGTGATGAGTCTTCCTCGTCCTCGGACTCGATACGCCGCCTCATC
CGCTTTTTTGGGGGCGCCCGGGGAGGCGGCGGCGACGGGGACGGGGACGACACGTCCTCCATGGTTGGGG
GACGTCGCGCCGCACCGCGTCCGCGCTCGGGGGTGGTTTCGCGCTGCTCCTCTTCCCGACTGGCCATTTC
CTTCTCCTATAGGCAGAAAAAGATCATGGAGTCAGTCGAGAAGAAGGACAGCCTAACCGCCCCCTCTGAG
TTCGCCACCACCGCCTCCACCGATGCCGCCAACGCGCCTACCACCTTCCCCGTCGAGGCACCCCCGCTTG
AGGAGGAGGAAGTGATTATCGAGCAGGACCCAGGTTTTGTAAGCGAAGACGACGAGGACCGCTCAGTACC
AACAGAGGATAAAAAGCAAGACCAGGACAACGCAGAGGCAAACGAGGAACAAGTCGGGCGGGGGGACGAA
AGGCATGGCGACTACCTAGATGTGGGAGACGACGTGCTGTTGAAGCATCTGCAGCGCCAGTGCGCCATTA
TCTGCGACGCGTTGCAAGAGCGCAGCGATGTGCCCCTCGCCATAGCGGATGTCAGCCTTGCCTACGAACG
CCACCTATTCTCACCGCGCGTACCCCCCAAACGCCAAGAAAACGGCACATGCGAGCCCAACCCGCGCCTC
AACTTCTACCCCGTATTTGCCGTGCCAGAGGTGCTTGCCACCTATCACATCTTTTTCCAAAACTGCAAGA
TACCCCTATCCTGCCGTGCCAACCGCAGCCGAGCGGACAAGCAGCTGGCCTTGCGGCAGGGCGCTGTCAT
ACCTGATATCGCCTCGCTCAACGAAGTGCCAAAAATCTTTGAGGGTCTTGGACGCGACGAGAAGCGCGCG
GCAAACGCTCTGCAACAGGAAAACAGCGAAAATGAAAGTCACTCTGGAGTGTTGGTGGAACTCGAGGGTG
ACAACGCGCGCCTAGCCGTACTAAAACGCAGCATCGAGGTCACCCACTTTGCCTACCCGGCACTTAACCT
ACCCCCCAAGGTCATGAGCACAGTCATGAGTGAGCTGATCGTGCGCCGTGCGCAGCCCCTGGAGAGGGAT
GCAAATTTGCAAGAACAAACAGAGGAGGGCCTACCCGCAGTTGGCGACGAGCAGCTAGCGCGCTGGCTTC
AAACGCGCGAGCCTGCCGACTTGGAGGAGCGACGCAAACTAATGATGGCCGCAGTGCTCGTTACCGTGGA
GCTTGAGTGCATGCAGCGGTTCTTTGCTGACCCGGAGATGCAGCGCAAGCTAGAGGAAACATTGCACTAC
ACCTTTCGACAGGGCTACGTACGCCAGGCCTGCAAGATCTCCAACGTGGAGCTCTGCAACCTGGTCTCCT
ACCTTGGAATTTTGCACGAAAACCGCCTTGGGCAAAACGTGCTTCATTCCACGCTCAAGGGCGAGGCGCG
CCGCGACTACGTCCGCGACTGCGTTTACTTATTTCTATGCTACACCTGGCAGACGGCCATGGGCGTTTGG
CAGCAGTGCTTGGAGGAGTGCAACCTCAAGGAGCTGCAGAAACTGCTAAAGCAAAACTTGAAGGACCTAT
GGACGGCCTTCAACGAGCGCTCCGTGGCCGCGCACCTGGCGGACATCATTTTCCCCGAACGCCTGCTTAA
AACCCTGCAACAGGGTCTGCCAGACTTCACCAGTCAAAGCATGTTGCAGAACTTTAGGAACTTTATCCTA
GAGCGCTCAGGAATCTTGCCCGCCACCTGCTGTGCACTTCCTAGCGACTTTGTGCCCATTAAGTACCGCG
AATGCCCTCCGCCGCTTTGGGGCCACTGCTACCTTCTGCAGCTAGCCAACTACCTTGCCTACCACTCTGA
CATAATGGAAGACGTGAGCGGTGACGGTCTACTGGAGTGTCACTGTCGCTGCAACCTATGCACCCCGCAC
CGCTCCCTGGTTTGCAATTCGCAGCTGCTTAACGAAAGTCAAATTATCGGTACCTTTGAGCTGCAGGGTC
CCTCGCCTGACGAAAAGTCCGCGGCTCCGGGGTTGAAACTCACTCCGGGGCTGTGGACGTCGGCTTACCT
TCGCAAATTTGTACCTGAGGACTACCACGCCCACGAGATTAGGTTCTACGAAGACCAATCCCGCCCGCCT
AATGCGGAGCTTACCGCCTGCGTCATTACCCAGGGCCACATTCTTGGCCAATTGCAAGCCATCAACAAAG
CCCGCCAAGAGTTTCTGCTACGAAAGGGACGGGGGGTTTACTTGGACCCCCAGTCCGGCGAGGAGCTCAA
CCCAATCCCCCCGCCGCCGCAGCCCTATCAGCAGCAGCCGCGGGCCCTTGCTTCCCAGGATGGCACCCAA
AAAGAAGCTGCAGCTGCCGCCGCCACCCACGGACGAGGAGGAATACTGGGACAGTCAGGCAGAGGAGGTT
TTGGACGAGGAGGAGGAGGACATGATGGAAGACTGGGAGAGCCTAGACGAGGAAGCTTCCGAGGTCGAAG
AGGTGTCAGACGAAACACCGTCACCCTCGGTCGCATTCCCCTCGCCGGCGCCCCAGAAATCGGCAACCGG
TTCCAGCATGGCTACAACCTCCGCTCCTCAGGCGCCGCCGGCACTGCCCGTTCGCCGACCCAACCGTAGA
TGGGACACCACTGGAACCAGGGCCGGTAAGTCCAAGCAGCCGCCGCCGTTAGCCCAAGAGCAACAACAGC
GCCAAGGCTACCGCTCATGGCGCGGGCACAAGAACGCCATAGTTGCTTGCTTGCAAGACTGTGGGGGCAA
CATCTCCTTCGCCCGCCGCTTTCTTCTCTACCATCACGGCGTGGCCTTCCCCCGTAACATCCTGCATTAC
TACCGTCATCTCTACAGCCCATACTGCACCGGCGGCAGCGGCAGCAACAGCAGCGGCCACACAGAAGCAA
AGGCGACCGGATAGCAAGACTCTGACAAAGCCCAAGAAATCCACAGCGGCGGCAGCAGCAGGAGGAGGAG
CGCTGCGTCTGGCGCCCAACGAACCCGTATCGACCCGCGAGCTTAGAAACAGGATTTTTCCCACTCTGTA
TGCTATATTTCAACAGAGCAGGGGCCAAGAACAAGAGCTGAAAATAAAAAACAGGTCTCTGCGATCCCTC
ACCCGCAGCTGCCTGTATCACAAAAGCGAAGATCAGCTTCGGCGCACGCTGGAAGACGCGGAGGCTCTCT
TCAGTAAATACTGCGCGCTGACTCTTAAGGACTAGTTTCGCGCCCTTTCTCAAATTTAAGCGCGAAAACT
ACGTCATCTCCAGCGGCCACACCCGGCGCCAGCACCTGTTGTCAGCGCCATTATGAGCAAGGAAATTCCC
ACGCCCTACATGTGGAGTTACCAGCCACAAATGGGACTTGCGGCTGGAGCTGCCCAAGACTACTCAACCC
GAATAAACTACATGAGCGCGGGACCCCACATGATATCCCGGGTCAACGGAATACGCGCCCACCGAAACCG
AATTCTCCTGGAACAGGCGGCTATTACCACCACACCTCGTAATAACCTTAATCCCCGTAGTTGGCCCGCT
GCCCTGGTGTACCAGGAAAGTCCCGCTCCCACCACTGTGGTACTTCCCAGAGACGCCCAGGCCGAAGTTC
AGATGACTAACTCAGGGGCGCAGCTTGCGGGCGGCTTTCGTCACAGGGTGCGGTCGCCCGGGCAGGGTAT
AACTCACCTGACAATCAGAGGGCGAGGTATTCAGCTCAACGACGAGTCGGTGAGCTCCTCGCTTGGTCTC
CGTCCGGACGGGACATTTCAGATCGGCGGCGCCGGCCGCTCTTCATTCACGCCTCGTCAGGCAATCCTAA
CTCTGCAGACCTCGTCCTCTGAGCCGCGCTCTGGAGGCATTGGAACTCTGCAATTTATTGAGGAGTTTGT
GCCATCGGTCTACTTTAACCCCTTCTCGGGACCTCCCGGCCACTATCCGGATCAATTTATTCCTAACTTT
GACGCGGTAAAGGACTCGGCGGACGGCTACGACTGAATGTTATAAGTTCCTGTCCATCCGCACCCACTAT
CTTCATGTTGTTGCAGATGAAGCGCGCAAGACCGTCTGAAGATACCTTCAACCCCGTGTATCCATATGAC
ACGGAAACCGGTCCTCCAACTGTGCCTTTTCTTACTCCTCCCTTTGTATCCCCCAATGGGTTTCAAGAGA
GTCCCCCTGGGGTACTCTCTTTGCGCCTATCCGAACCTCTAGTTACCTCCAATGGCATGCTTGCGCTCAA
AATGGGCAACGGCCTCTCTCTGGACGAGGCCGGCAACCTTACCTCCCAAAATGTAACCACTGTGAGCCCA
CCTCTCAAAAAAACCAAGTCAAACATAAACCTGGAAATATCTGCACCCCTCACAGTTACCTCAGAAGCCC
TAACTGTGGCTGCCGCCGCACCTCTAATGGTCGCGGGCAACACACTCACCATGCAATCACAGGCCCCGCT
AACCGTGCACGACTCCAAACTTAGCATTGCCACCCAAGGACCCCTCACAGTGTCAGAAGGAAAGCTAGCC
CTGCAAACATCAGGCCCCCTCACCACCACCGATAGCAGTACCCTTACTATCACTGCCTCACCCCCTCTAA
CTACTGCCACTGGTAGCTTGGGCATTGACTTGAAAGAGCCCATTTATACACAAAATGGAAAACTAGGACT
AAAGTACGGGGCTCCTTTGCATGTAACAGACGACCTAAACACTTTGACCGTAGCAACTGGTCCAGGTGTG
ACTATTAATAATACTTCCTTGCAAACTAAAGTTACTGGAGCCTTGGGTTTTGATTCACAAGGCAATATGC
AACTTAATGTAGCAGGAGGACTAAGGATTGATTCTCAAAACAGACGCCTTATACTTGATGTTAGTTATCC
GTTTGATGCTCAAAACCAACTAAATCTAAGACTAGGACAGGGCCCTCTTTTTATAAACTCAGCCCACAAC
TTGGATATTAACTACAACAAAGGCCTTTACTTGTTTACAGCTTCAAACAATTCCAAAAAGCTTGAGGTTA
ACCTAAGCACTGCCAAGGGGTTGATGTTTGACGCTACAGCCATAGCCATTAATGCAGGAGATGGGCTTGA
ATTTGGTTCACCTAATGCACCAAACACAAATCCCCTCAAAACAAAAATTGGCCATGGCCTAGAATTTGAT
TCAAACAAGGCTATGGTTCCTAAACTAGGAACTGGCCTTAGTTTTGACAGCACAGGTGCCATTACAGTAG
GAAACAAAAATAATGATAAGCTAACTTTGTGGACCACACCAGCTCCATCTCCTAACTGTAGACTAAATGC
AGAGAAAGATGCTAAACTCACTTTGGTCTTAACAAAATGTGGCAGTCAAATACTTGCTACAGTTTCAGTT
TTGGCTGTTAAAGGCAGTTTGGCTCCAATATCTGGAACAGTTCAAAGTGCTCATCTTATTATAAGATTTG
ACGAAAATGGAGTGCTACTAAACAATTCCTTCCTGGACCCAGAATATTGGAACTTTAGAAATGGAGATCT
TACTGAAGGCACAGCCTATACAAACGCTGTTGGATTTATGCCTAACCTATCAGCTTATCCAAAATCTCAC
GGTAAAACTGCCAAAAGTAACATTGTCAGTCAAGTTTACTTAAACGGAGACAAAACTAAACCTGTAACAC
TAACCATTACACTAAACGGTACACAGGAAACAGGAGACACAACTCCAAGTGCATACTCTATGTCATTTTC
ATGGGACTGGTCTGGCCACAACTACATTAATGAAATATTTGCCACATCCTCTTACACTTTTTCATACATT
GCCCAAGAATAAAGAATCGTTTGTGTTATGTTTCAACGTGTTTATTTTTCAATTGCAGAAAATTTCAAGT
CATTTTTCATTCAGTAGTATAGCCCCACCACCACATAGCTTATACAGATCACCGTACCTTAATCAAACTC
ACAGAACCCTAGTATTCAACCTGCCACCTCCCTCCCAACACACAGAGTACACAGTCCTTTCTCCCCGGCT
GGCCTTAAAAAGCATCATATCATGGGTAACAGACATATTCTTAGGTGTTATATTCCACACGGTTTCCTGT
CGAGCCAAACGCTCATCAGTGATATTAATAAACTCCCCGGGCAGCTCACTTAAGTTCATGTCGCTGTCCA
GCTGCTGAGCCACAGGCTGCTGTCCAACTTGCGGTTGCTTAACGGGCGGCGAAGGAGAAGTCCACGCCTA
CATGGGGGTAGAGTCATAATCGTGCATCAGGATAGGGCGGTGGTGCTGCAGCAGCGCGCGAATAAACTGC
TGCCGCCGCCGCTCCGTCCTGCAGGAATACAACATGGCAGTGGTCTCCTCAGCGATGATTCGCACCGCCC
GCAGCATAAGGCGCCTTGTCCTCCGGGCACAGCAGCGCACCCTGATCTCACTTAAATCAGCACAGTAACT
GCAGCACAGCACCACAATATTGTTCAAAATCCCACAGTGCAAGGCGCTGTATCCAAAGCTCATGGCGGGG
ACCACAGAACCCACGTGGCCATCATACCACAAGCGCAGGTAGATTAAGTGGCGACCCCTCATAAACACGC
TGGACATAAACATTACCTCTTTTGGCATGTTGTAATTCACCACCTCCCGGTACCATATAAACCTCTGATT
AAACATGGCGCCATCCACCACCATCCTAAACCAGCTGGCCAAAACCTGCCCGCCGGCTATACACTGCAGG
GAACCGGGACTGGAACAATGACAGTGGAGAGCCCAGGACTCGTAACCATGGATCATCATGCTCGTCATGA
TATCAATGTTGGCACAACACAGGCACACGTGCATACACTTCCTCAGGATTACAAGCTCCTCCCGCGTTAG
AACCATATCCCAGGGAACAACCCATTCCTGAATCAGCGTAAATCCCACACTGCAGGGAAGACCTCGCACG
TAACTCACGTTGTGCATTGTCAAAGTGTTACATTCGGGCAGCAGCGGATGATCCTCCAGTATGGTAGCGC
GGGTTTCTGTCTCAAAAGGAGGTAGACGATCCCTACTGTACGGAGTGCGCCGAGACAACCGAGATCGTGT
TGGTCGTAGTGTCATGCCAAATGGAACGCCGGACGTAGTCATATTTCCTGAAGCAAAACCAGGTGCGGGC
GTGACAAACAGATCTGCGTCTCCGGTCTCGCCGCTTAGATCGCTCTGTGTAGTAGTTGTAGTATATCCAC
TCTCTCAAAGCATCCAGGCGCCCCCTGGCTTCGGGTTCTATGTAAACTCCTTCATGCGCCGCTGCCCTGA
TAACATCCACCACCGCAGAATAAGCCACACCCAGCCAACCTACACATTCGTTCTGCGAGTCACACACGGG
AGGAGCGGGAAGAGCTGGAAGAACCATGTTTTTTTTTTTATTCCAAAAGATTATCCAAAACCTCAAAATG
AAGATCTATTAAGTGAACGCGCTCCCCTCCGGTGGCGTGGTCAAACTCTACAGCCAAAGAACAGATAATG
GCATTTGTAAGATGTTGCACAATGGCTTCCAAAAGGCAAACGGCCCTCACGTCCAAGTGGACGTAAAGGC
TAAACCCTTCAGGGTGAATCTCCTCTATAAACATTCCAGCACCTTCAACCATGCCCAAATAATTCTCATC
TCGCCACCTTCTCAATATATCTCTAAGCAAATCCCGAATATTAAGTCCGGCCATTGTAAAAATCTGCTCC
AGAGCGCCCTCCACCTTCAGCCTCAAGCAGCGAATCATGATTGCAAAAATTCAGGTTCCTCACAGACCTG
TATAAGATTCAAAAGCGGAACATTAACAAAAATACCGCGATCCCGTAGGTCCCTTCGCAGGGCCAGCTGA
ACATAATCGTGCAGGTCTGCACGGACCAGCGCGGCCACTTCCCCGCCAGGAACCATGACAAAAGAACCCA
CACTGATTATGACACGCATACTCGGAGCTATGCTAACCAGCGTAGCCCCGATGTAAGCTTGTTGCATGGG
CGGCGATATAAAATGCAAGGTGCTGCTCAAAAAATCAGGCAAAGCCTCGCGCAAAAAAGAAAGCACATCG
TAGTCATGCTCATGCAGATAAAGGCAGGTAAGCTCCGGAACCACCACAGAAAAAGACACCATTTTTCTCT
CAAACATGTCTGCGGGTTTCTGCATAAACACAAAATAAAATAACAAAAAAACATTTAAACATTAGAAGCC
TGTCTTACAACAGGAAAAACAACCCTTATAAGCATAAGACGGACTACGGCCATGCCGGCGTGACCGTAAA
AAAACTGGTCACCGTGATTAAAAAGCACCACCGACAGCTCCTCGGTCATGTCCGGAGTCATAATGTAAGA
CTCGGTAAACACATCAGGTTGATTCACATCGGTCAGTGCTAAAAAGCGACCGAAATAGCCCGGGGGAATA
CATACCCGCAGGCGTAGAGACAACATTACAGCCCCCATAGGAGGTATAACAAAATTAATAGGAGAGAAAA
ACACATAAACACCTGAAAAACCCTCCTGCCTAGGCAAAATAGCACCCTCCCGCTCCAGAACAACATACAG
CGCTTCCACAGCGGCAGCCATAACAGTCAGCCTTACCAGTAAAAAAGAAAACCTATTAAAAAAACACCAC
TCGACACGGCACCAGCTCAATCAGTCACAGTGTAAAAAAGGGCCAAGTGCAGAGCGAGTATATATAGGAC
TAAAAAATGACGTAACGGTTAAAGTCCACAAAAAACACCCAGAAAACCGCACGCGAACCTACGCCCAGAA
ACGAAAGCCAAAAAACCCACAACTTCCTCAAATCGTCACTTCCGTTTTCCCACGTTACGTCACTTCCCAT
TTTAAGAAAACTACAATTCCCAACACATACAAGTTACTCCGCCCTAAAACCTACGTCACCCGCCCCGTTC
CCACGCCCCGCGCCACGTCACAAACTCCACCCCCTCATTATCATATTGGCTTCAATCCAAAATAAGGTAT
ATTATTGATGATGTTACATCGTTAATTAACGATTTCGAACCCGGGGTACCGAATTCCTCGAGTCTAGAGG
AGCATGCGACGTCGCAATTCGCCCTATAGTGAGTCGTATTACAATTCACTGGCCGTCGTTTTACAACGTC
GTGACTGGGAAAACCCTGGCGTTACCCAACTTAATCGCCTTGCAGCACATCCCCCTTTCGCCAGCTGGCG
TAATAGCGAAGAGGCCCGCACCGATCGCCCTTCCCAACAGTTGCGCAGCCTGAATGGCGAATGGAAATTG
TAAGCGTTAATATTTTGTTAAAATTCGCGTTAAATTTTTGTTAAATCAGCTCATTTTTTAACCAATAGGC
CGAAATCGGCAAAATCCCTTATAAATCAAAAGAATAGACCGAGATAGGGT
[37 nt withheld, positions 31792-31828]
AAAGAACGTGGACTCCAACGTCAAAGG
[49 nt withheld, positions 31856-31904]
T
[91 nt withheld, positions 31906-31996]
G
[124 nt withheld, positions 31998-32121]
CCTGATGCGGTATTTTCTCCTTACGCATCTGTGCGGTATTTCACACCGCATACAGGTGGCACTTTTCGGG
GAAATGTGCGCGGAACCCCTATTTGTTTATTTTTCTAAATACATTCAAATATGTATCCGCTCATGAGACA
ATAACCCTGATAAATGCTTCAATAATATTGAAAAAGGAAGAGTATGAGTATTCAACATTTCCGTGTCGCC
CTTATTCCCTTTTTTGCGGCATTTTGCCTTCCTGTTTTTGCTCACCCAGAAACGCTGGTGAAAGTAAAAG
ATGCTGAAGATCAGTTGGGTGCACGAGTGGGTTACATCGAACTGGATCTCAACAGCGGTAAGATCCTTGA
GAGTTTTCGCCCCGAAGAACGTTTTCCAATGATGAGCACTTTTAAAGTTCTGCTATGTGGCGCGGTATTA
TCCCGTATTGACGCCGGGCAAGAGCAACTCGGTCGCCGCATACACTATTCTCAGAATGACTTGGTTGAGT
ACTCACCAGTCACAGAAAAGCATCTTACGGATGGCATGACAGTAAGAGAATTATGCAGTGCTGCCATAAC
CATGAGTGATAACACTGCGGCCAACTTACTTCTGACAACGATCGGAGGACCGAAGGAGCTAACCGCTTTT
TTGCACAACATGGGGGATCATGTAACTCGCCTTGATCGTTGGGAACCGGAGCTGAATGAAGCCATACCAA
ACGACGAGCGTGACACCACGATGCCTGTAGCAATGGCAACAACGTTGCGCAAACTATTAACTGGCGAACT
ACTTACTCTAGCTTCCCGGCAACAATTAATAGACTGGATGGAGGCGGATAAAGTTGCAGGACCACTTCTG
CGCTCGGCCCTTCCGGCTGGCTGGTTTATTGCTGATAAATCTGGAGCCGGTGAGCGTGGGTCTCGCGGTA
TCATTGCAGCACTGGGGCCAGATGGTAAGCCCTCCCGTATCGTAGTTATCTACACGACGGGGAGTCAGGC
AACTATGGATGAACGAAATAGACAGATCGCTGAGATAGGTGCCTCACTGATTAAGCATTGGTAACTGTCA
GACCAAGTTTACTCATATATACTTTAGATTGATTTAAAACTTCATTTTTAATTTAAAAGGATCTAGGTGA
AGATCCTTTTTGATAATCTCATGACCAAAATCCCTTAACGTGAGTTTTCGTTCCACTGAGCGTCAGACCC
CGTAGAAAAGATCAAAGGATCTTCTTGAGATCCTTTTTTTCTGCGCGTAATCTGCTGCTTGCAAACAAAA
AAACCACCGCTACCAGCGGTGGTTTGTTTGCCGGATCAAGAGCTACCAACTCTTTTTCCGAAGGTAACTG
GCTTCAGCAGAGCGCAGATACCAAATACTGTTCTTCTAGTGTAGCCGTAGTTAGGCCACCACTTCAAGAA
CTCTGTAGCACCGCCTACATACCTCGCTCTGCTAATCCTGTTACCAGTGGCTGCTGCCAGTGGCGATAAG
TCGTGTCTTACCGGGTTGGACTCAAGACGATAGTTACCGGATAAGGCGCAGCGGTCGGGCTGAACGGGGG
GTTCGTGCACACAGCCCAGCTTGGAGCGAACGACCTACACCGAACTGAGATACCTACAGCGTGAGCTATG
AGAAAGCGCCACGCTTCCCGAAGGGAGAAAGGCGGACAGGTATCCGGTAAGCGGCAGGGTCGGAACAGGA
GAGCGCACGAGGGAGCTTCCAGGGGGAAACGCCTGGTATCTTTATAGTCCTGTCGGGTTTCGCCACCTCT
GACTTGAGCGTCGATTTTTGTGATGCTCGTCAGGGGGGCGGAGCCTATGGAAAAACGCCAGCAACGCGGC
CTTTTTACGGTTCCTGGCCTTTTGCTGGCCTTTTGCTCACATGTTCTTTCCTGCGTTATCCCCTGATTCT
GTGGATAACCGTATTACCGCCTTTGAGTGAGCTGATACCGCTCGCCGCAGCCGAACGACCGAGCGCAGCG
AGTCAGTGAGCGAGGAAGCGGAAGAGCGCCCAATACGCAAACCGCCTCTCCCCGCGCGTTGGCCGATTCA
TTAATGCAGCTGGCACGACAGGTTTCCCGACTGGAAAGCGGGCAGTGAGCGCAACGCAATTAATGTGAGT
TAGCTCACTCATTAGGCACCCCAGGCTTTACACTTTATGCTTCCGGCTCGTATGTTGTGTGGAATTGTGA
GCGGATAACAATTTCACACAGGAAACAGCTATGACCATGATTACGCCAAGCTATTTAGGTGACACTATAG
AATACTCAAGCTAGTTAATTAACGTTAATTAACATCATCAATAATATACCTTATTTTGGATTGAAGCCAA
TATGATAATGAGGGGGTGGAGTTTGTGACGTGGCGCGGGGCGTGGGAACGGGGCGGGTGACGTAGTAGTG
TGGCGGAAGTGTGATGTTGCAAGTGTGGCGGAACACATGTAAGCGACGGATGTGGCAAAAGTGACGTTTT
TGGTGTGCGCCGGTGTACACAGGAAGTGACAATTTTCGCGCGGTTTTAGGCGGATGTTGTAGTAAATTTG
GGCGTAACCGAGTAAGATTTGGCCATTTTCGCGGGAAAACTGAATAAGAGGAAGTGAAATCTGAATAATT
TTGTGTTACTCATAGCGCGTAATCTCTAGCATCGTAACTATAACGGTCCTAAGGTAGCGAAAGCTCAGAT
CTCCCGATCCCCTATGGTGCACTCTCAGTACAATCTGCTCTGATGCCGCATAGTTAAGCCAGTATCTGCT
CCCTGCTTGTGTGTTGGAGGTCGCTGAGTAGTGCGCGAGCAAAATTTAAGCTACAACAAGGCAAGGCTTG
ACCGACAATTGCATGAAGAATCTGCTTAGGGTTAGGCGTTTTGCGCTGCTTCGCGATGTACGGGCCAGAT
ATACGCGTT
