>Addgene plasmid #63678 | Ad-Flag-XBP1s | addgene partial sequence | sequence record 107652 | CMV-F 5'-CGCAAATGGGCGGTAGGCGTG-3'
ACTGCTTACTGGCTTATCGAAATTAATACGACTCACTATAGGGAGACCCAAGCTGGCTAGCATGGACTAC
AAGGACGACGATGACAAGGAATTCAGATCTGGTACCCTGGTGGTGGTGGCAGCCGCGCCGAACCCGGCCG
ACGGGACCCCTAAAGTTCTGCTTCTGTCGGGGCAGCCCGCCTCCGCCGCCGGAGCCCCGGCCGGCCAGGC
CCTGCCGCTCATGGTGCCAGCCCAGAGAGGGGCCAGCCCGGAGGCAGCGAGCGGGGGGCTGCCCCAGGCG
CGCAAGCGACAGCGCCTCACGCACCTGAGCCCCGAGGAGAAGGCGCTGAGGAGGAAACTGAAAAACAGAG
TAGCAGCTCAGACTGCCAGAGATCGAAAGAAGGCTCGAATGAGTGAGCTGGAACAGCAAGTGGTAGATTT
AGAAGAAGAGAACCAAAAACTTTTGCTAGAAAATCAGCTTTTACGAGAGAAAACTCATGGCCTTGTAGTT
GAGAACCAGGAGTTAAGACAGCGCTTGGGGATGGATGCCCTGGTTGCTGAAGAGGAGGCGGAAGCCAAGG
GGAATGAAGTGAGGCCAGTGGCCGGGTCTGCTGAGTCCGCAGCAGGTGCAGGCCCAGTTGTCACCCCTCC
AGAACATCTCCCCATGGATTCTGGCGGTATTGACTCTTCAGATTCAGAGTCTGATATCCTG
